LOCUS       Exported 12969 bp ds-DNA circular SYN 12-MAY-2021
DEFINITION  caCas9 integrating vector into the Neut5L locus with gene drive for
            targeting Ade2 locus.
ACCESSION   .
VERSION     .
KEYWORDS    pJK-caCas9-NatMX-Neut5L-Ade2 drive
SOURCE      synthetic DNA construct
  ORGANISM  synthetic DNA construct
REFERENCE   1 (bases 1 to 12969)
  AUTHORS   Shapiro RS, Chavez A, Porter CBM, Hamblin M, Kaas CS, DiCarlo JE,
            Zeng G, Xu X, Revtovich AV, Kirienko NV, Wang Y, Church GM, Collins
            JJ
  TITLE     A CRISPR-Cas9-based gene drive platform for genetic interaction
            analysis in Candida albicans.
  JOURNAL   Nat Microbiol. 2018 Jan;3(1):73-82. doi: 10.1038/s41564-017-0043-0.
            Epub 2017 Oct 23.
  PUBMED    29062088
REFERENCE   2 (bases 1 to 12969)
  AUTHORS   .
  TITLE     Direct Submission
  JOURNAL   Exported May 12, 2021 from SnapGene Server 1.1.58
            http://www.snapgene.com
FEATURES             Location/Qualifiers
     source          1..12969
                     /organism="synthetic DNA construct"
                     /mol_type="other DNA"
     CDS             1..4104
                     /codon_start=1
                     /product="Cas9 (Csn1) endonuclease from the Streptococcus
                     pyogenes Type II CRISPR/Cas system"
                     /label=Cas9
                     /note="generates RNA-guided double strand breaks in DNA"
                     /translation="MDKKYSIGLDIGTNSVGWAVITDEYKVPSKKFKVLGNTDRHSIKK
                     NLIGALLFDSGETAEATRLKRTARRRYTRRKNRICYLQEIFSNEMAKVDDSFFHRLEES
                     FLVEEDKKHERHPIFGNIVDEVAYHEKYPTIYHLRKKLVDSTDKADLRLIYLALAHMIK
                     FRGHFLIEGDLNPDNSDVDKLFIQLVQTYNQLFEENPINASGVDAKAILSARLSKSRRL
                     ENLIAQLPGEKKNGLFGNLIALSLGLTPNFKSNFDLAEDAKLQLSKDTYDDDLDNLLAQ
                     IGDQYADLFLAAKNLSDAILLSDILRVNTEITKAPLSASMIKRYDEHHQDLTLLKALVR
                     QQLPEKYKEIFFDQSKNGYAGYIDGGASQEEFYKFIKPILEKMDGTEELLVKLNREDLL
                     RKQRTFDNGSIPHQIHLGELHAILRRQEDFYPFLKDNREKIEKILTFRIPYYVGPLARG
                     NSRFAWMTRKSEETITPWNFEEVVDKGASAQSFIERMTNFDKNLPNEKVLPKHSLLYEY
                     FTVYNELTKVKYVTEGMRKPAFLSGEQKKAIVDLLFKTNRKVTVKQLKEDYFKKIECFD
                     SVEISGVEDRFNASLGTYHDLLKIIKDKDFLDNEENEDILEDIVLTLTLFEDREMIEER
                     LKTYAHLFDDKVMKQLKRRRYTGWGRLSRKLINGIRDKQSGKTILDFLKSDGFANRNFM
                     QLIHDDSLTFKEDIQKAQVSGQGDSLHEHIANLAGSPAIKKGILQTVKVVDELVKVMGR
                     HKPENIVIEMARENQTTQKGQKNSRERMKRIEEGIKELGSQILKEHPVENTQLQNEKLY
                     LYYLQNGRDMYVDQELDINRLSDYDVDHIVPQSFLKDDSIDNKVLTRSDKNRGKSDNVP
                     SEEVVKKMKNYWRQLLNAKLITQRKFDNLTKAERGGLSELDKAGFIKRQLVETRQITKH
                     VAQILDSRMNTKYDENDKLIREVKVITLKSKLVSDFRKDFQFYKVREINNYHHAHDAYL
                     NAVVGTALIKKYPKLESEFVYGDYKVYDVRKMIAKSEQEIGKATAKYFFYSNIMNFFKT
                     EITLANGEIRKRPLIETNGETGEIVWDKGRDFATVRKVLSMPQVNIVKKTEVQTGGFSK
                     ESILPKRNSDKLIARKKDWDPKKYGGFDSPTVAYSVLVVAKVEKGKSKKLKSVKELLGI
                     TIMERSSFEKNPIDFLEAKGYKEVKKDLIIKLPKYSLFELENGRKRMLASAGELQKGNE
                     LALPSKYVNFLYLASHYEKLKGSPEDNEQKQLFVEQHKHYLDEIIEQISEFSKRVILAD
                     ANLDKVLSAYNKHRDKPIREQAENIIHLFTLTNLGAPAAFKYFDTTIDRKRYTSTKEVL
                     DATLIHQSITGLYETRIDLSQLGGD"
     CDS             4117..4137
                     /codon_start=1
                     /product="nuclear localization signal of SV40 (simian virus
                     40) large T antigen"
                     /label=SV40 NLS
                     /translation="PKKKRKV"
     primer_bind     4142..4158
                     /label=pBluescriptKS
                     /note="For pBluescript vector"
     primer_bind     4143..4159
                     /label=KS primer
                     /note="common sequencing primer, one of multiple similar
                     variants"
     terminator      5095..5292
                     /label=TEF terminator
                     /note="Ashbya gossypii TEF terminator"
     promoter        complement(5893..6236)
                     /label=TEF promoter
                     /note="Ashbya gossypii TEF promoter"
     primer_bind     complement(7199..7218)
                     /label=T7
                     /note="T7 promoter, forward primer"
     promoter        complement(7200..7218)
                     /label=T7 promoter
                     /note="promoter for bacteriophage T7 RNA polymerase"
     primer_bind     complement(7225..7242)
                     /label=M13 Forward
                     /note="In lacZ gene. Also called M13-F20 or M13 (-21)
                     Forward"
     primer_bind     complement(7225..7241)
                     /label=M13 fwd
                     /note="common sequencing primer, one of multiple similar
                     variants"
     primer_bind     complement(7234..7256)
                     /label=M13/pUC Forward
                     /note="In lacZ gene"
     primer_bind     complement(7470..7489)
                     /label=F1ori-R
                     /note="F1 origin, reverse primer"
     terminator      7742..7761
                     /label=SUP4 terminator
                     /note="transcription terminator for the S. cerevisiae SUP4
                     tRNA gene"
     misc_RNA        complement(7766..7840)
                     /label=gRNA scaffold
                     /note="guide RNA scaffold for the Streptococcus pyogenes
                     CRISPR/Cas9 system"
     misc_RNA        complement(7866..7940)
                     /label=gRNA scaffold
                     /note="guide RNA scaffold for the Streptococcus pyogenes
                     CRISPR/Cas9 system"
     primer_bind     9587..9608
                     /label=F1ori-F
                     /note="F1 origin, forward primer"
     promoter        9771..9875
                     /gene="bla"
                     /label=AmpR promoter
     CDS             9876..10736
                     /codon_start=1
                     /gene="bla"
                     /product="beta-lactamase"
                     /label=AmpR
                     /note="confers resistance to ampicillin, carbenicillin, and
                     related antibiotics"
                     /translation="MSIQHFRVALIPFFAAFCLPVFAHPETLVKVKDAEDQLGARVGYI
                     ELDLNSGKILESFRPEERFPMMSTFKVLLCGAVLSRIDAGQEQLGRRIHYSQNDLVEYS
                     PVTEKHLTDGMTVRELCSAAITMSDNTAANLLLTTIGGPKELTAFLHNMGDHVTRLDRW
                     EPELNEAIPNDERDTTMPVAMATTLRKLLTGELLTLASRQQLIDWMEADKVAGPLLRSA
                     LPAGWFIADKSGAGERGSRGIIAALGPDGKPSRIVVIYTTGSQATMDERNRQIAEIGAS
                     LIKHW"
     primer_bind     complement(10094..10113)
                     /label=Amp-R
                     /note="Ampicillin resistance gene, reverse primer"
     rep_origin      10907..11495
                     /direction=RIGHT
                     /label=ori
                     /note="high-copy-number ColE1/pMB1/pBR322/pUC origin of
                     replication"
     primer_bind     11396..11415
                     /label=pBR322ori-F
                     /note="pBR322 origin, forward primer"
     primer_bind     11649..11666
                     /label=L4440
                     /note="L4440 vector, forward primer"
     protein_bind    11783..11804
                     /label=CAP binding site
                     /bound_moiety="E. coli catabolite activator protein"
                     /note="CAP binding activates transcription in the presence
                     of cAMP."
     promoter        11819..11849
                     /label=lac promoter
                     /note="promoter for the E. coli lac operon"
     protein_bind    11857..11873
                     /label=lac operator
                     /bound_moiety="lac repressor encoded by lacI"
                     /note="The lac repressor binds to the lac operator to
                     inhibit transcription in E. coli. This inhibition can be
                     relieved by adding lactose or
                     isopropyl-beta-D-thiogalactopyranoside (IPTG)."
     primer_bind     11862..11884
                     /label=M13/pUC Reverse
                     /note="In lacZ gene"
     primer_bind     11881..11897
                     /label=M13 rev
                     /note="common sequencing primer, one of multiple similar
                     variants"
     primer_bind     11881..11897
                     /label=M13 Reverse
                     /note="In lacZ gene. Also called M13-rev"
     promoter        11918..11936
                     /label=T3 promoter
                     /note="promoter for bacteriophage T3 RNA polymerase"
ORIGIN
        1 atggataaaa aatactccat aggtttggac attggaacca attcagttgg atgggctgta
       61 atcactgatg aatataaggt tccttctaaa aagttcaaag ttttaggaaa tactgataga
      121 cactccatta aaaagaattt aattggtgcc ttgttgtttg acagtggtga aacagctgaa
      181 gcaactcgtt tgaaaagaac agctagaaga agatatacca gaagaaagaa cagaatttgt
      241 tacttgcaag aaatcttttc taatgaaatg gcaaaggttg atgattcttt ttttcataga
      301 ttggaagaaa gtttcttagt tgaagaagat aagaaacatg aaagacatcc aatctttggt
      361 aatattgtag atgaagtggc ttaccacgaa aaatatccta caatttatca tttgagaaaa
      421 aaattagttg actccactga taaagctgac ttaagactta tatatttggc attggctcac
      481 atgatcaagt tcagaggtca cttcttaatt gaaggtgatt tgaatccaga taattccgat
      541 gtcgacaagt tgtttattca attggttcaa acttacaacc aacttttcga ggaaaatcca
      601 atcaatgcct caggtgtgga tgctaaagct attttatctg ctagattgtc aaaaagtaga
      661 cgtttggaaa atcttattgc ccaattgcca ggtgaaaaaa aaaatggatt gtttggaaac
      721 ttaattgcat tatctttggg tttgacccca aatttcaaat caaactttga tttggccgag
      781 gatgctaaac ttcaattgtc taaggataca tacgatgacg atttagataa tcttcttgcc
      841 caaattggtg atcaatatgc agatttattc ttggcagcta agaacttgag tgatgcaatt
      901 ttgttaagtg acattttgag agtcaacaca gaaattacaa aagctccttt atccgcctct
      961 atgattaaaa gatatgatga acaccatcaa gatttaacct tgttgaaagc tcttgtacgt
     1021 caacaattac cagaaaagta taaagaaata ttctttgatc aatctaaaaa tggttacgct
     1081 ggttatattg atggtggtgc tagtcaagaa gaattttata agtttatcaa gccaattctt
     1141 gaaaaaatgg atggtactga ggaattgttg gttaagttga atcgagagga tttacttcgt
     1201 aagcaaagaa catttgataa cggttctatc cctcatcaaa tccacttagg tgagttacac
     1261 gctatcttga gacgtcagga agatttttac ccttttttga aagacaatcg tgaaaaaatt
     1321 gaaaaaattt tgactttcag aattccttat tacgtcgggc cattggctag aggtaattct
     1381 agatttgcat ggatgactcg taaatctgaa gagactatca ccccatggaa ttttgaggaa
     1441 gttgttgata agggagcctc cgctcaatca ttcatcgaga gaatgaccaa tttcgacaaa
     1501 aacttgccaa atgagaaggt gttacctaaa cattctttgt tatatgaata tttcactgtt
     1561 tataatgaat taacaaaagt caaatacgtc actgaaggta tgagaaaacc agcattctta
     1621 agtggtgaac aaaagaaagc tatcgttgac ttgttattca aaactaatcg taaagtcact
     1681 gtcaaacaac ttaaagagga ctattttaag aaaatagagt gtttcgattc cgttgaaatc
     1741 agtggggttg aggatagatt taatgctagt ttaggaactt atcacgattt gttgaaaatt
     1801 atcaaagaca aagatttttt ggataatgaa gaaaacgaag atatcttgga ggacattgta
     1861 ttgactttga ctttgtttga ggatagagaa atgatcgaag aacgtttaaa aacttacgct
     1921 cacttattcg acgataaagt catgaaacaa ttaaaaagaa gaagatatac cggttgggga
     1981 agattatcta gaaagttgat taatggtatt agagataagc aaagtggtaa aaccatctta
     2041 gatttcctta aaagtgatgg ttttgcaaac agaaacttta tgcagttgat tcatgatgat
     2101 agtttgacct ttaaggaaga tattcaaaaa gctcaggttt ctggacaggg tgattcattg
     2161 catgaacata ttgccaactt agcagggtct ccagctatca aaaagggaat tttacaaact
     2221 gttaaagttg ttgatgagtt ggtgaaagtt atgggacgtc ataagcctga aaatatagtt
     2281 atagaaatgg ctagagaaaa tcaaacaact cagaaaggac aaaagaattc tcgtgaaaga
     2341 atgaaaagaa tagaagaagg aattaaagag ttgggttctc aaatcttaaa agaacaccca
     2401 gtcgaaaaca cccagttaca gaacgagaag ctttacttgt actatttgca aaacgggcgt
     2461 gacatgtatg tagatcaaga gttggatatc aatagacttt cagattacga tgtcgatcac
     2521 atagttcctc agtcattttt aaaagatgat tccattgaca acaaagtttt aacaagatct
     2581 gataagaata gaggtaaatc agacaatgtg ccatcagaag aagtggttaa gaaaatgaag
     2641 aactattgga gacaattgtt aaatgcaaag ttgattactc agagaaaatt tgacaactta
     2701 actaaagctg aaagaggagg attatccgaa ttagataaag ctggattcat aaaacgtcag
     2761 ttggttgaaa caagacaaat tactaaacat gtagcccaaa ttttagattc ccgaatgaat
     2821 actaaatatg atgaaaatga caaattaatc agagaggtca aagtgatcac attaaagtca
     2881 aagttggtgt cagatttccg aaaggatttt caattctaca aggtgagaga gatcaacaat
     2941 tatcatcatg ctcacgacgc atatttgaat gcagtggtag gaactgcctt aataaagaag
     3001 tatcctaagt tagaatccga attcgtgtat ggtgattata aagtctacga tgtcagaaag
     3061 atgatagcaa aatcagaaca agaaattggg aaagccaccg caaagtattt cttttactcc
     3121 aacatcatga atttctttaa gaccgaaatc accttggcta acggggaaat cagaaaacgt
     3181 cctttgattg aaacaaatgg agaaaccggt gaaattgtgt gggataaggg gagagatttt
     3241 gctactgtta gaaaagtttt atcaatgcct caagttaata ttgtaaagaa gactgaagtt
     3301 caaactggtg gtttctctaa ggaatccatt cttccaaaac gaaactcaga caagttgatc
     3361 gcccgaaaaa aagattggga tcctaagaaa tacggaggtt ttgattctcc tactgtcgca
     3421 tattctgtct tggtcgtggc taaagttgaa aagggtaaat ccaaaaaatt gaaatctgtg
     3481 aaagaattgt taggtattac catcatggag cgttcatcct ttgagaaaaa cccaattgac
     3541 tttctcgaag cgaagggcta taaagaagtg aagaaagatt tgattattaa gttgccaaag
     3601 tattctctct ttgaacttga aaatgggaga aagagaatgt tggcttcagc tggagaattg
     3661 caaaaaggaa acgagttagc tttgccttca aagtacgtta atttcttata cttagcatct
     3721 cattatgaaa agttgaaggg gtcccctgaa gacaatgagc aaaagcaatt attcgtagaa
     3781 caacataaac actatttgga tgagataatt gaacaaatct ccgagttttc taaaagagtt
     3841 attttggctg atgcaaattt ggataaagtt ttatctgctt ataataagca tcgtgacaaa
     3901 ccaattcgag aacaagctga aaatattatc cacttgttca cattgactaa cttgggagct
     3961 ccagccgcgt ttaagtactt tgacaccacc attgaccgta agagatatac ttcaacaaaa
     4021 gaagtgttag acgccacatt gattcatcag tccataactg gtttatatga aactagaatc
     4081 gatttgtcac aattgggggg tgatagccga gcggatccta agaaaaaacg aaaagtctga
     4141 ctcgaggtcg acggtatcga taagcttgat atcgaattcc tgcagcccgg gggatccgag
     4201 tgaaattctg gaaatctgga aatctggttt tgtattcttg ttattcttct ttttgttatt
     4261 acatatataa cttgttactt ttttaaaaaa atctttgttt attttataaa tatataaaac
     4321 taaatttaag aaaaagagaa aaatgtttta tttgagagat tgaaatttta cttgaattta
     4381 gcttagcttt tataaagtat tattatgtaa aaaaacaaaa caaatataca ttaaaaagtt
     4441 aagactataa aatagccacc caaggcattt ctatatcttg ttgttgttgt tttcatcttc
     4501 tgtatcagag gaacttattt tattattttc gtcacgggta ttttctcttg tttgatgatt
     4561 catcccattc attccatcat aaaattctag aaggaccacc tttgattgta aatagtaata
     4621 attaccaccc ttatttaatt atttatttaa cttatttatt tatttattat acatatatac
     4681 aaatctaata aagtgaaaat ctcccccttc acatttataa ttggccagtt tttttcaaat
     4741 aagcattcca accagcatct ctataccttt taccttcaat atctggatct cttcctttac
     4801 caaacaatcc tctaccaaca atgataatat cagttccagt gctaacaact tcatcaacag
     4861 ttctatattg ttgtcctaat ccatcacctt tatcatctaa tccaactcca ggtgtcataa
     4921 taagccaatc aaatccttct tcttgtccac ccatatcacg ttgggcaata aatccaataa
     4981 caaattcctt atcggattta gcaatttcaa cagttttttg agaatattct ccatacgaat
     5041 tcgagctcgt ttaaacgtcg acactggatg gcggcgttag tatcgaatcg acagcagtat
     5101 agcgaccagc attcacatac gattgacgca tgatattact ttctgcgcac ttaacttcgc
     5161 atctgggcag atgatgtcga ggcgaaaaaa aatataaatc acgctaacat ttgattaaaa
     5221 tagaacaact acaatataaa aaaactatac aaatgacaag ttcttgaaaa caagaatctt
     5281 tttattgtca gtactgactc gagttattat ggacatggca tagacatata caaagcttgt
     5341 tcaccatcgg aagcagtacc atcgtataaa gcagtatcca aaccacacaa agtgaaaccc
     5401 attcttctat aagcatgaat agctggagca ttaacattgg taacttccaa ccacaaatga
     5461 ccagcacctc tttctctggc gaattcagta gccaaaccca tcaaagctct accaacacca
     5521 tgacctctat gttctggagc aacttcaata tcttcaacag tcaatcttct gttccaacca
     5581 gaataagaaa caacaacgaa accagccaaa tcaccatcat caccataagc aacgaaagtt
     5641 ctagaatctg gatcaccatc ttcaccagca tcggattcat catcggattc atcatctggg
     5701 aaaaccttag tcaatggtgg atcaactgga acttctctca aagtgaaacc atcaccagta
     5761 gcagtaactc taaaaacagt atcggtagtg aaagaaccat ccaaagcttc aatagcttca
     5821 gcatcacctg gaacagaagt tctgtatcta taagcagtat catccaaagt agtagacata
     5881 attgtaggat ccggttgttt atgttcggat gtgatgtgag aactgtatcc tagcaagatt
     5941 ttaaaaggaa gtatatgaaa gaagaacctc agtggcaaat cctaaccttt tatatttctc
     6001 tacaggggcg cggcgtgggg acaattcaac gcgtctgtga ggggagcgtt tccctgctcg
     6061 caggtctgca gcgaggagcc gtaatttttg cttcgcgccg tgcggccatc aaaatgtatg
     6121 gatgcaaatg attatacatg gggatgtatg ggctaaatgt acgggcgaca gtcacatcat
     6181 gcccctgagc tgcgcacgtc aagactgtca aggagggtat tctgggcctc catgtcgctg
     6241 gccgggtgac ccggcgggga cgaggcaagc ttgatatgct aatgatccca ctgatgataa
     6301 ttcagctaac atcaataacc ctcttggctc ttggttggtg gtggtttctt tagctccctg
     6361 ttttaatcct tcaactactc cattcccagt gacaccatga gcattagtaa tatctgccca
     6421 actactaatt ttataaactc caccaatata ttgtttcttc acggtattac caatatcagc
     6481 aaattttcta tcttcaaaaa tcataaattg atgtttacgt gaaagttcta ataatggttc
     6541 aatagtggat tcataggaaa aatcattgat tatatcaata tgagtcttga ttaagcatac
     6601 ataaggaccc aatttatcaa ttaattcaag gaattcctta gtggtatcaa catcaattga
     6661 tgcacataaa ttggttttct tcagttccat taatcgaaat aatcgttgtg ctactggtga
     6721 ggcatgagtt tctgctctct cactataggt cttagtgttg actgtcatat cttttgtttg
     6781 ctatttctat ttctatttct ttcttcaact gtaaaagggg cgatatataa accagtgtgt
     6841 atggggttgt tgctcaggaa ttgatcaatg tttaaaagaa tggttgaaat catcattgaa
     6901 gaacaaaaaa aaagattttt tctttcatta tgttatctgt ataatatgca ggaaataaga
     6961 ttgcaaaaaa atagccgttt ttttggatac tatcaaacaa gaggaatgac taatacagaa
     7021 ttagtgttac gaatcaatgg cactacagca actttcaaca aaataatcta cgttcaaaat
     7081 ataatatata ctattaaata aaatcaaata ataaaataat tttaaagaaa gtagtaccag
     7141 ctcttttttt tgtttccgtt tataccatcc aaatcaattc ctattagtct ccaattcgcc
     7201 ctatagtgag tcgtattaca attcactggc cgtcgtttta caacgtcgtg actgggaaaa
     7261 ccctggcgtt acccaactta atcgccttgc agcacatccc cctttcgcca gctggcgtaa
     7321 tagcgaagag gcccgcaccg atcgcccttc ccaacagttg cgcagcctga atggcgaatg
     7381 ggnnnnnnnn nnnnnnnnnn nnnnnnnnnn nnnnnnnnnn nnnnnnnnnn nnnnnnnnnn
     7441 nnnnnnnnnn nnnnnnnnnn nnnnnnnnnn nnnnnnnnnn nnnnnnnnnn nnnnnnnnnn
     7501 nnnnnncgcc tttaaatgat aattatagta ttcacggata gatctgttag agatgtggtg
     7561 gattggtatt tctttctgtg attcaccgaa agtattatca actaagaagg gaaaggcacc
     7621 acattttcta atgtctcata tattagttca gttcgatgta tttcttttta tatattaatt
     7681 ataattttat tgcaccataa cgtttacttg tttaatatgc tattgatatc tatatgcggc
     7741 cagacataaa aaacaaaaaa agcaccaccg actcggtgcc actttttcaa gttgataacg
     7801 gactagcctt attttaactt gctatttcta gctctaaaac attaggtcgt atgattgttg
     7861 cgcaccaccg actcggtgcc actttttcaa gttgataacg gactagcctt attttaactt
     7921 gctatttcta gctctaaaac atttcttcta aagtttctgc caaattaaaa atagtttacg
     7981 caagtctcga acttccacca caatttaatt gtaagaacgc tgcgaaaaca tattctccaa
     8041 tcctattggg ccgaagtttc agctatgcca aaggcatcaa attttttttt ataaaatttt
     8101 ccacttttcc ataccagtga aattatcacg tgatggagtg agtatctata atatttgatt
     8161 gtttctttga tgaggcaata ctcgagtata gttattgacc aatgactttt agctatgtgt
     8221 agtgcttgta tatgcgtgtg tgatgagaat aagatgaata gattagtaat gtataagttg
     8281 attctttttg gtggggggtg ttacttttat tttttctttc catctcattg acaagattgt
     8341 accgagtcaa aatgtttggg gtctttttat tgctgcgatg gattgatttt tcactctaag
     8401 cctaaaatta aatggctaaa caagtggtat tcaagcacaa ttcagttttc tggatctcta
     8461 ataattgcaa ttgcaattgc ttcacatact ctgtttataa ttcagtttct ttctcttgat
     8521 gttactgata tattaagtta ataaatacca ataacttttt ttcaaaaatc ttctattttc
     8581 ctttcaattg attatttaaa cacgaatcgt taataagctg tgattgcttt ttctctttct
     8641 ttttcttttc tttgttcaag tttgaaaaaa aaaaaaaaag gtttctcttg ttcgatgtag
     8701 aattcagtgg gttatagttg taatgatata tggaataaaa agaaagaaag agaagagaaa
     8761 gagaagaaga gaagaattaa gtaaacgtgt attagaattt aaaaattaaa attcatgata
     8821 atctttaata ataattaact aagaatcaca aaattgaaaa tttgaaagaa aaaagatcac
     8881 tccaaggtcg tgtcaagtga ctagaaattc ttaattaaaa tagttataac aaaaaaagaa
     8941 atttgtatat aacaattaag taaaagaaaa aaaagcaatt cgctttgtat aataataccc
     9001 agaaaaatat attcatatat tcataaatca aacatgaaat gaagaatgct gaatcacttg
     9061 ataggattta gttccattat ggtactaaga agtaatatta cttctatgaa aaggttgaat
     9121 ccgagatcaa aattcatctt ttcatatact ctggagaaaa aaaaaaaagt aattgtagta
     9181 agaatgacaa gtatcagttg agaaaaaaag taacaaagag aaagctcgga ggaggctccc
     9241 caaaggtttt atcaccaatg gtggtaccac taacccaaga acagaaaaag cattgatatt
     9301 ttgaaaaata caatactcat cttttaaccc aaaccttttc ttgtccttta aaacttttat
     9361 ctcatgtctg tccaaagtca tattgtctta ctactttctc tccttcaacg tccttnnnnn
     9421 nnnnnnnnnn nnnnnnnnnn nnnnnnnnnn nnnnnnnnnn nnnnnnnnnn nnnnnnnnnn
     9481 nnnnnnnnnn nnnnnnnnnn nnnnnannnn nnnnnnnnnn nnnnnnnnnn nnnnnnnnnn
     9541 nnnnnnnnnn nnnnnccttt gacgttggag tccacgttct ttaatagtgg actcttgttc
     9601 caaactggaa caacactcaa ccctatctcg gtctattctt ttgatttata agggattttg
     9661 ccgatttcgg cctattggtt aaaaaatgag ctgatttaac aaaaatttaa cgcgaatttt
     9721 aacaaaatat taacgcttac aatttaggtg gcacttttcg gggaaatgtg cgcggaaccc
     9781 ctatttgttt atttttctaa atacattcaa atatgtatcc gctcatgaga caataaccct
     9841 gataaatgct tcaataatat tgaaaaagga agagtatgag tattcaacat ttccgtgtcg
     9901 cccttattcc cttttttgcg gcattttgcc ttcctgtttt tgctcaccca gaaacgctgg
     9961 tgaaagtaaa agatgctgaa gatcagttgg gtgcacgagt gggttacatc gaactggatc
    10021 tcaacagcgg taagatcctt gagagttttc gccccgaaga acgttttcca atgatgagca
    10081 cttttaaagt tctgctatgt ggcgcggtat tatcccgtat tgacgccggg caagagcaac
    10141 tcggtcgccg catacactat tctcagaatg acttggttga gtactcacca gtcacagaaa
    10201 agcatcttac ggatggcatg acagtaagag aattatgcag tgctgccata accatgagtg
    10261 ataacactgc ggccaactta cttctgacaa cgatcggagg accgaaggag ctaaccgctt
    10321 ttttgcacaa catgggggat catgtaactc gccttgatcg ttgggaaccg gagctgaatg
    10381 aagccatacc aaacgacgag cgtgacacca cgatgcctgt agcaatggca acaacgttgc
    10441 gcaaactatt aactggcgaa ctacttactc tagcttcccg gcaacaatta atagactgga
    10501 tggaggcgga taaagttgca ggaccacttc tgcgctcggc ccttccggct ggctggttta
    10561 ttgctgataa atctggagcc ggtgagcgtg ggtctcgcgg tatcattgca gcactggggc
    10621 cagatggtaa gccctcccgt atcgtagtta tctacacgac ggggagtcag gcaactatgg
    10681 atgaacgaaa tagacagatc gctgagatag gtgcctcact gattaagcat tggtaactgt
    10741 cagaccaagt ttactcatat atactttaga ttgatttaaa acttcatttt taatttaaaa
    10801 ggatctaggt gaagatcctt tttgataatc tcatgaccaa aatcccttaa cgtgagtttt
    10861 cgttccactg agcgtcagac cccgtagaaa agatcaaagg atcttcttga gatccttttt
    10921 ttctgcgcgt aatctgctgc ttgcaaacaa aaaaaccacc gctaccagcg gtggtttgtt
    10981 tgccggatca agagctacca actctttttc cgaaggtaac tggcttcagc agagcgcaga
    11041 taccaaatac tgttcttcta gtgtagccgt agttaggcca ccacttcaag aactctgtag
    11101 caccgcctac atacctcgct ctgctaatcc tgttaccagt ggctgctgcc agtggcgata
    11161 agtcgtgtct taccgggttg gactcaagac gatagttacc ggataaggcg cagcggtcgg
    11221 gctgaacggg gggttcgtgc acacagccca gcttggagcg aacgacctac accgaactga
    11281 gatacctaca gcgtgagcta tgagaaagcg ccacgcttcc cgaagggaga aaggcggaca
    11341 ggtatccggt aagcggcagg gtcggaacag gagagcgcac gagggagctt ccagggggaa
    11401 acgcctggta tctttatagt cctgtcgggt ttcgccacct ctgacttgag cgtcgatttt
    11461 tgtgatgctc gtcagggggg cggagcctat ggaaaaacgc cagcaacgcg gcctttttac
    11521 ggttcctggc cttttgctgg ccttttgctc acatgttctt tcctgcgtta tcccctgatt
    11581 ctgtggataa ccgtattacc gcctttgagt gagctgatac cgctcgccgc agccgaacga
    11641 ccgagcgcag cgagtcagtg agcgaggaag cggaagagcg cccaatacgc aaaccgcctc
    11701 tccccgcgcg ttggccgatt cattaatgca gctggcacga caggtttccc gactggaaag
    11761 cgggcagtga gcgcaacgca attaatgtga gttagctcac tcattaggca ccccaggctt
    11821 tacactttat gcttccggct cgtatgttgt gtggaattgt gagcggataa caatttcaca
    11881 caggaaacag ctatgaccat gattacgcca agctcgaaat taaccctcac taaagggaac
    11941 aaaagctggt accagagcta ttaagatcac cagcctcgtt tataataaac ttagtctaat
    12001 atttcttttg gaccaaaata gaaactgttc tcaggtggca aaaaacagct taaagtctgt
    12061 gttaaaaaaa gatctcggct atgccaatca aaaaggagtg acattattat gtaaaagaag
    12121 aaatgttgta attccgcgaa acaacaattt taatgcttac tgtgccgcca ccaatatcct
    12181 atggccaagg ggcctttaaa catgccacgg aaatatacag tcaaagtaaa cctactatgt
    12241 ctttagagcc ttcaggatca attgttttta aatgaatgac tgcaaaacta gaaaagtagc
    12301 ctcttacata agcaagtcat ttgtacaccg agagtttagt aaccagtgaa gcaagtatat
    12361 ctggcaaacc tgaaacttat ctgtgaatta taaagctcat aagtaaaaag tgtagaaaag
    12421 aagataaggc agaccaaata caaatttgca acagtacaac gaatatttca gcgtcaaaac
    12481 tagagaataa taaagaaaac gatcttttca aaaagaaaaa accttttagt tttcctttgt
    12541 tgttgttgtg ggtgtgtgct atttatatta tatagtttac tcataatacc ataaaatatt
    12601 cggtttgatt aggttatttt aataagctaa tttgtttcta atcgtgtaat ttatgctgtg
    12661 tatattaagt agtgtgtgca ctgcccaaaa atgtttgttg tttatagtcg gttaaagaga
    12721 aaaaagaaaa aaagatccat acacacacgt taattagttg ttcaacgtaa tacactcata
    12781 ttttgttctt atttgctttc ggtcgctgtt ctcaccaaga tttattgcca acgaaacaat
    12841 ttttttttat atattttcag atttttcttt ttttcctttc ctttcctttt ctaattttca
    12901 ctcctggttt tctttctttc ttagaaacat tatctcgata ttaatattaa aaaaatataa
    12961 tcattcaaa
//
