[The description below was written by a language model from this plasmid's Addgene catalogue record and the feature table of its GenBank file.]
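Description:
pJK-caCas9-NatMX-Neut5L-Ade2 drive is a 12,969 bp integrating CRISPR vector for Candida albicans, built on the pJK1027 backbone by adding caCas9 and homology arms to the Neut5L locus. It is maintained in E. coli as a high-copy plasmid through a ColE1/pUC-type origin and an ampicillin resistance (bla) gene. The surrounding lac promoter/operator, T3 and T7 promoters and M13 primer sites indicate a pBluescript-like cloning framework. No yeast replication origin is annotated, which fits the stated design: the construct is meant to integrate into the genome at Neut5L rather than replicate episomally. Transformants are selected with nourseothricin. The NatMX marker's coding sequence is not itself annotated, but the Ashbya gossypii TEF promoter and TEF terminator that typically flank it are present, with an unannotated gap between them.

The payload has two components. The first is a Streptococcus pyogenes Cas9 open reading frame fused at its C-terminus to an SV40 nuclear localization signal. The "caCas9" name implies a Candida-adapted version, and the promoter driving it is neither annotated nor stated. The second is the roughly 1 kb Ade2 gene drive insert, added by Gibson cloning and described by the depositor as a dual guide system. Two adjacent gRNA scaffolds next to a SUP4 terminator match this description, though the guide promoter and any ADE2 homology sequences are not annotated.

In a gene drive arrangement, Cas9 directed by the guides cuts the wild-type ADE2 allele, and repair from the drive-bearing copy replaces the target, which converts the locus to a homozygous disruption. The associated publication uses this platform for genetic interaction analysis in C. albicans.
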