Addgene plasmid #89577: pJK-caCas9-NatMX-Neut5L-Ade2 drive
Purpose: caCas9 integrating vector into the Neut5L locus with gene drive for targeting Ade2 locus
Depositing lab: George Church. Depositing organization: Harvard University. Publication: A CRISPR-Cas9-based gene drive platform for genetic interaction analysis in Candida albicans. Shapiro RS, Chavez A, Porter CBM, Hamblin M, Kaas CS, DiCarlo JE, Zeng G, Xu X, Revtovich AV, Kirienko NV, Wang Y, Church GM, Collins JJ. Nat Microbiol. 2018 Jan;3(1):73-82. doi: 10.1038/s41564-017-0043-0. Epub 2017 Oct 23. PubMed 29062088.
Backbone
  Vector backbone: pJK1027
  Backbone size w/o insert (bp): 7000
  Modifications to backbone: Inserted caCas9 and Neut5L homology arms
  Vector type: Yeast Expression, Synthetic Biology
  Selectable markers: Nourseothricin
Growth in bacteria
  Bacterial resistance: Ampicillin, 100 μg/mL
  Growth temperature: 30°C
  Growth strain: NEB Stable
  Copy number: High Copy
Gene/Insert
  Gene/Insert name: Ade2 gene drive
  Species: C. albicans
  Insert size (bp): 1000
  Cloning method: Gibson Cloning
  Sequencing primers: 5′ TTGCAATTATTAGAGATCCAGAAAA
Terms and licenses: Academic/Nonprofit Terms; Industry Terms: Not Available to Industry
Depositor comments: Ade2 targeting gene drive, dual guide vector system.
How to cite: pJK-caCas9-NatMX-Neut5L-Ade2 drive was a gift from George Church (Addgene plasmid # 89577 ; http://n2t.net/addgene:89577 ; RRID:Addgene_89577)
